Addgene plasmid #245996: pCMV-HA-Gnai1
Purpose: Express HA N-terminal tagged mouse Galphai1 transiently via transfection in mammalian cells.
Depositing lab: Zhao Zhang. Depositing organization: University of Texas Southwestern Medical Center. Publication: GPR45 modulates Galpha(s) at primary cilia of the paraventricular hypothalamus to control food intake. Xun Y, Jiang Y, Xu B, Tang M, Ludwig S, Nakamura K, Mukhopadhyay S, Liu C, Beutler B, Zhang Z. Science. 2025 Jun 5;388(6751):eadp3989. doi: 10.1126/science.adp3989. Epub 2025 Jun 5. PubMed 40472089.
Backbone
  Vector backbone: pCMV
  Vector type: Mammalian Expression
Growth in bacteria
  Bacterial resistance: Ampicillin, 100 μg/mL
  Growth temperature: 37°C
  Growth strain: DH5alpha
  Copy number: High Copy
Gene/Insert
  Gene/Insert name: Gnai1
  Species: M. musculus (mouse)
  Insert size (bp): 1065
  GenBank ID: NM_010305
  Entrez Gene: Gnai1 (a.k.a. Gialpha1, Gnai-1, Hg1b)
  Tag / fusion protein: HA (N terminal on insert)
  Cloning method: Restriction Enzyme; 5′ cloning site EcoRI (not destroyed); 3′ cloning site XhoI (not destroyed)
  Sequencing primers: 5′ TCTAAAAGCTGCGGAATTGT; 3′ GTGGTTTGTCCAAACTCATC
Terms and licenses: Academic/Nonprofit Terms; Industry Terms: Not Available to Industry
How to cite: pCMV-HA-Gnai1 was a gift from Zhao Zhang (Addgene plasmid # 245996 ; http://n2t.net/addgene:245996 ; RRID:Addgene_245996)
