[The description below was written by a language model from this plasmid's Addgene catalogue record and pLannotate feature annotations shown in this document.]
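Description:
pCMV-HA-Gnai1 is a 4.8 kb mammalian expression plasmid built on a pCMV backbone for transient, transfection-based expression of mouse Gαi1 carrying an N-terminal HA epitope tag. It is propagated in E. coli as a high-copy plasmid through a ColE1/pUC-type origin of replication and selected with ampicillin via the β-lactamase (AmpR) gene and its native promoter. No mammalian selection marker is annotated, which fits its stated use in transient rather than stable expression. Short remnants of lacZα, lacI, rop, bom, the lac promoter/operator and a pUC multiple cloning site are also detected. These appear to be leftovers of the cloning vector lineage rather than functional parts of the design.

The expression cassette is driven by the human cytomegalovirus immediate early enhancer and promoter, followed by a modified SV40 intron with splice donor and acceptor sites, an element commonly included to improve mRNA processing and expression. Downstream lies a 27 bp match to an HA tag sequence, annotated as a fragment of 3xHA and consistent in length with a single HA epitope. It is followed by the Gnai1 coding sequence (about 1.06 kb, cloned between EcoRI and XhoI sites that remain intact) and an SV40 polyadenylation signal. The annotation tool matched the insert to the bovine GNAI1 protein, reflecting the high conservation of this G protein, but the catalogue entry identifies it as mouse. Gαi1 is a heterotrimeric G protein alpha subunit that cycles between GDP- and GTP-bound states downstream of GPCRs. The HA tag allows antibody-based detection or immunoprecipitation of the expressed protein in studies of G protein signaling.
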