Features (pLannotate 1.2.2; 17 found; start..end, strand, type, name):
      8..28      -  misc_feature   MCS (fragment): pUC18/19 multiple cloning site
     27..330     +  enhancer       CMV enhancer: human cytomegalovirus immediate early enhancer
    331..534     +  promoter       CMV promoter: human cytomegalovirus (CMV) immediate early promoter
    672..768     +  intron         SV40 intron: modified SV40 intron with splice donor and acceptor sites
    832..858     +  CDS            3xHA (fragment): three tandem HA epitope tags
    886..1947    +  CDS            GNAI1 (sequence withheld): GNAI1_BOVIN - Experimental evidence at protein level: Swiss-Prot protein existence level 1. Guanine nucleotide-binding proteins (G proteins) function as transducers downstream of G protein-coupled receptors (GPCRs) in numerous signaling cascades. The alpha chain contains the guanine nucleotide binding site and alternates between an active, GTP-bound state and an inactive, GDP-bound state. Signaling by an activated GPCR promotes GDP release and GTP binding. The alpha subunit has a low GTPase activity that converts bound GTP to GDP, thereby terminating the signal. Both GDP release and GTP hydrol
   1973..2107    -  polyA_signal   SV40 poly(A) signal: SV40 polyadenylation signal
   2242..2258    -  protein_bind   lac operator: The lac repressor binds to the lac operator to inhibit transcription in E. coli. This inhibition can be relieved by adding lactose or isopropyl-β-D-thiogalactopyranoside (IPTG). lac repressor encoded by lacI
   2266..2296    -  promoter       lac promoter: promoter for the E. coli lac operon
   2311..2332    -  protein_bind   CAP binding site: CAP binding activates transcription in the presence of cAMP. E. coli catabolite activator protein
   2345..2437    -  CDS            lacI (fragment): lac repressor; lacI; The lac repressor binds to the lac operator to inhibit transcription in E. coli. This inhibition can be relieved by adding lactose or isopropyl-β-D-thiogalactopyranoside (IPTG).
   2620..3208    -  rep_origin     ori: high-copy-number ColE1/pMB1/pBR322/pUC origin of replication
   3379..4239    -  CDS            AmpR: β-lactamase; bla; confers resistance to ampicillin, carbenicillin, and related antibiotics
   4240..4344    -  promoter       AmpR promoter: bla
   4439..4474    +  CDS            rop (fragment): Rop protein, which maintains plasmids at low copy number; rop
   4576..4675    +  misc_feature   bom (fragment): basis of mobility region from pBR322
   4681..2       -  CDS            lacZα (fragment) (across the origin): LacZα fragment of β-galactosidase; lacZ fragment
>Addgene plasmid #245996 | pCMV-HA-Gnai1 | addgene full sequence | sequence record 488672 | Addgene NGS Result
GAGTTCGAGCTTGCATGCCTGCAGGTCGTTACATAACTTACGGTAAATGGCCCGCCTGGCTGACCGCCCA
ACGACCCCCGCCCATTGACGTCAATAATGACGTATGTTCCCATAGTAACGCCAATAGGGACTTTCCATTG
ACGTCAATGGGTGGAGTATTTACGGTAAACTGCCCACTTGGCAGTACATCAAGTGTATCATATGCCAAGT
ACGCCCCCTATTGACGTCAATGACGGTAAATGGCCCGCCTGGCATTATGCCCAGTACATGACCTTATGGG
ACTTTCCTACTTGGCAGTACATCTACGTATTAGTCATCGCTATTACCATGGTGATGCGGTTTTGGCAGTA
CATCAATGGGCGTGGATAGCGGTTTGACTCACGGGGATTTCCAAGTCTCCACCCCATTGACGTCAATGGG
AGTTTGTTTTGGCACCAAAATCAACGGGACTTTCCAAAATGTCGTAACAACTCCGCCCCATTGACGCAAA
TGGGCGGTAGGCGTGTACGGTGGGAGGTCTATATAAGCAGAGCTCGTTTAGTGAACCGTCAGATCGCCTG
GAGACGCCATCCACGCTGTTTTGACCTCCATAGAAGACACCGGGACCGATCCAGCCTCCGGACTCTAGAG
GATCCGGTACTAGAGGAACTGAAAAACCAGAAAGTTAACTGGTAAGTTTAGTCTTTTTGTCTTTTATTTC
AGGTCCCGGATCCGGTGGTGGTGCAAATCAAAGAACTGCTCCTCAGTGGATGTTGCCTTTACTTCTAGGC
CTGTACGGAAGTGTTACTTCTGCTCTAAAAGCTGCGGAATTGTACCCGCGGGCCCACCATGTACCCATAC
GATGTTCCAGATTACGCTCTTATGGCCATGGAGGCCCGAATTCGG
[1062 nt withheld, positions 886-1947]
TAACTCGAGGTACCGCGGCCGCGGGGATCCAGACATGATAAGATACATTGATGAGTTTGGACAAACCACA
ACTAGAATGCAGTGAAAAAAATGCTTTATTTGTGAAATTTGTGATGCTATTGCTTTATTTGTAACCATTA
TAAGCTGCAATAAACAAGTTAACAACAACAATTGCATTCATTTTATGTTTCAGGTTCAGGGGGAGGTGTG
GGAGGTTTTTTCGGATCCTCTAGAGTCGATCTGCAGGCATGCTAGCTTGGCGTAATCATGGTCATAGCTG
TTTCCTGTGTGAAATTGTTATCCGCTCACAATTCCACACAACATACGAGCCGGAAGCATAAAGTGTAAAG
CCTGGGGTGCCTAATGAGTGAGCTAACTCACATTAATTGCGTTGCGCTCACTGCCCGCTTTCCAGTCGGG
AAACCTGTCGTGCCAGCTGCATTAATGAATCGGCCAACGCGCGGGGAGAGGCGGTTTGCGTATTGGGCGC
TCTTCCGCTTCCTCGCTCACTGACTCGCTGCGCTCGGTCGTTCGGCTGCGGCGAGCGGTATCAGCTCACT
CAAAGGCGGTAATACGGTTATCCACAGAATCAGGGGATAACGCAGGAAAGAACATGTGAGCAAAAGGCCA
GCAAAAGGCCAGGAACCGTAAAAAGGCCGCGTTGCTGGCGTTTTTCCATAGGCTCCGCCCCCCTGACGAG
CATCACAAAAATCGACGCTCAAGTCAGAGGTGGCGAAACCCGACAGGACTATAAAGATACCAGGCGTTTC
CCCCTGGAAGCTCCCTCGTGCGCTCTCCTGTTCCGACCCTGCCGCTTACCGGATACCTGTCCGCCTTTCT
CCCTTCGGGAAGCGTGGCGCTTTCTCATAGCTCACGCTGTAGGTATCTCAGTTCGGTGTAGGTCGTTCGC
TCCAAGCTGGGCTGTGTGCACGAACCCCCCGTTCAGCCCGACCGCTGCGCCTTATCCGGTAACTATCGTC
TTGAGTCCAACCCGGTAAGACACGACTTATCGCCACTGGCAGCAGCCACTGGTAACAGGATTAGCAGAGC
GAGGTATGTAGGCGGTGCTACAGAGTTCTTGAAGTGGTGGCCTAACTACGGCTACACTAGAAGAACAGTA
TTTGGTATCTGCGCTCTGCTGAAGCCAGTTACCTTCGGAAAAAGAGTTGGTAGCTCTTGATCCGGCAAAC
AAACCACCGCTGGTAGCGGTGGTTTTTTTGTTTGCAAGCAGCAGATTACGCGCAGAAAAAAAGGATCTCA
AGAAGATCCTTTGATCTTTTCTACGGGGTCTGACGCTCAGTGGAACGAAAACTCACGTTAAGGGATTTTG
GTCATGAGATTATCAAAAAGGATCTTCACCTAGATCCTTTTAAATTAAAAATGAAGTTTTAAATCAATCT
AAAGTATATATGAGTAAACTTGGTCTGACAGTTACCAATGCTTAATCAGTGAGGCACCTATCTCAGCGAT
CTGTCTATTTCGTTCATCCATAGTTGCCTGACTCCCCGTCGTGTAGATAACTACGATACGGGAGGGCTTA
CCATCTGGCCCCAGTGCTGCAATGATACCGCGAGACCCACGCTCACCGGCTCCAGATTTATCAGCAATAA
ACCAGCCAGCCGGAAGGGCCGAGCGCAGAAGTGGTCCTGCAACTTTATCCGCCTCCATCCAGTCTATTAA
TTGTTGCCGGGAAGCTAGAGTAAGTAGTTCGCCAGTTAATAGTTTGCGCAACGTTGTTGCCATTGCTACA
GGCATCGTGGTGTCACGCTCGTCGTTTGGTATGGCTTCATTCAGCTCCGGTTCCCAACGATCAAGGCGAG
TTACATGATCCCCCATGTTGTGCAAAAAAGCGGTTAGCTCCTTCGGTCCTCCGATCGTTGTCAGAAGTAA
GTTGGCCGCAGTGTTATCACTCATGGTTATGGCAGCACTGCATAATTCTCTTACTGTCATGCCATCCGTA
AGATGCTTTTCTGTGACTGGTGAGTACTCAACCAAGTCATTCTGAGAATAGTGTATGCGGCGACCGAGTT
GCTCTTGCCCGGCGTCAATACGGGATAATACCGCGCCACATAGCAGAACTTTAAAAGTGCTCATCATTGG
AAAACGTTCTTCGGGGCGAAAACTCTCAAGGATCTTACCGCTGTTGAGATCCAGTTCGATGTAACCCACT
CGTGCACCCAACTGATCTTCAGCATCTTTTACTTTCACCAGCGTTTCTGGGTGAGCAAAAACAGGAAGGC
AAAATGCCGCAAAAAAGGGAATAAGGGCGACACGGAAATGTTGAATACTCATACTCTTCCTTTTTCAATA
TTATTGAAGCATTTATCAGGGTTATTGTCTCATGAGCGGATACATATTTGAATGTATTTAGAAAAATAAA
CAAATAGGGGTTCCGCGCACATTTCCCCGAAAAGTGCCACCTGACGTCTAAGAAACCATTATTATCATGA
CATTAACCTATAAAAATAGGCGTATCACGAGGCCCTTTCGTCTCGCGCGTTTCGGTGATGACGGTGAAAA
CCTCTGACACATGCAGCTCCCGGAGACGGTCACAGCTTGTCTGTAAGCGGATGCCGGGAGCAGACAAGCC
CGTCAGGGCGCGTCAGCGGGTGTTGGCGGGTGTCGGGGCTGGCTTAACTATGCGGCATCAGAGCAGATTG
TACTGAGAGTGCACCATATGCGGTGTGAAATACCGCACAGATGCGTAAGGAGAAAATACCGCATCAGGCG
CCATTCGCCATTCAGGCTGCGCAACTGTTGGGAAGGGCGATCGGTGCGGGCCTCTTCGCTATTACGCCAG
CTGGCGAAAGGGGGATGTGCTGCAAGGCGATTAAGTTGGGTAACGCCAGGGTTTTCCCAGTCACGACGTT
GTAAAACGACGGCCAGT
